Addgene plasmid #209889: pLP202_pCCL_EFSp_mScarlet_WPRE
Purpose: fluorescente reporter
Depositing lab: Subhojit Roy. Depositing organization: University of California, San Diego (UCSD).
Backbone
  Vector backbone: pCCL
  Vector type: Mammalian Expression, Lentiviral
Growth in bacteria
  Bacterial resistance: Ampicillin, 100 μg/mL
  Growth temperature: 37°C
  Growth strain: NEB Stable
  Copy number: Unknown
Gene/Insert
  Gene/Insert name: mScarlet
  Insert size (bp): 696
  Promoter: EF-1α core promoter
  Tag / fusion protein: mScarlet
  Cloning method: Gibson Cloning
  Sequencing primers: 5′ tataagtgcagtagtcgccgtg; 3′ AAAGCAGCGTATCCACATAGC
Terms and licenses: Academic/Nonprofit Terms; Industry Terms: Not Available to Industry
How to cite: pLP202_pCCL_EFSp_mScarlet_WPRE was a gift from Subhojit Roy (Addgene plasmid # 209889)
