[The description below was written by a language model from this plasmid's Addgene catalogue record and pLannotate feature annotations shown in this document.]
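Description:
pLP202_pCCL_EFSp_mScarlet_WPRE is a third-generation-style, self-inactivating HIV-1 lentiviral transfer plasmid built on the pCCL backbone for expressing a red fluorescent reporter in mammalian cells. In bacteria it replicates from a high-copy ColE1/pUC-type origin and also carries an f1 origin. The catalogue entry lists ampicillin as the bacterial selection, but the annotated sequence shows only fragments of the AmpR promoter and a complete NeoR/KanR (aph(3')-II) coding sequence, with no bla gene detected. The two sources therefore disagree on the resistance marker, and the record does not resolve this. Remnants of a cloning-vector backbone (lac promoter/operator, lacZα and lacI fragments, T3 and T7 promoters) flank the viral cassette.

The viral genome is transcribed in packaging cells from a CMV enhancer/promoter fused to a truncated 5' LTR, which makes genomic RNA production Tat-independent. It contains the Ψ packaging signal with a partial gag sequence, the RRE for Rev-dependent nuclear export, and the cPPT/CTS element, which aids nuclear import and transduction efficiency. The internal expression cassette uses the short EF-1α core promoter (EFS) to drive a 696 bp mScarlet open reading frame, which the annotation software matches to the mScarlet-I variant. A WPRE follows it to enhance transcript stability and expression. The cassette ends in a ΔU3 3' LTR, which inactivates LTR promoter activity after integration. An SV40 poly(A) signal and SV40 origin lie downstream of it. The stated purpose is a fluorescent reporter, so the construct suits marking transduced cells or serving as a red control vector, with packaging functions supplied in trans by helper plasmids.
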