Features (pLannotate 1.2.2; 28 found; start..end, strand, type, name):
      1..429     +  rep_origin     f1 ori (sequence partly withheld): f1 bacteriophage origin of replication; arrow indicates direction of (+) strand synthesis
    482..570     +  promoter       AmpR promoter (fragment): bla
    608..1402    +  CDS            NeoR/KanR: aminoglycoside phosphotransferase from Tn5; aph(3')-II (or nptII); confers resistance to neomycin, kanamycin, and G418 (Geneticin®)
   1423..1473    -  misc_feature   bom (fragment): basis of mobility region from pBR322
   1500..1557    +  promoter       AmpR promoter (fragment): bla
   1628..2216    +  rep_origin     ori: high-copy-number ColE1/pMB1/pBR322/pUC origin of replication
   2399..2491    +  CDS            lacI (fragment): lac repressor; lacI; The lac repressor binds to the lac operator to inhibit transcription in E. coli. This inhibition can be relieved by adding lactose or isopropyl-β-D-thiogalactopyranoside (IPTG).
   2504..2525    +  protein_bind   CAP binding site: CAP binding activates transcription in the presence of cAMP. E. coli catabolite activator protein
   2540..2570    +  promoter       lac promoter: promoter for the E. coli lac operon
   2578..2594    +  protein_bind   lac operator: The lac repressor binds to the lac operator to inhibit transcription in E. coli. This inhibition can be relieved by adding lactose or isopropyl-β-D-thiogalactopyranoside (IPTG). lac repressor encoded by lacI
   2639..2657    +  promoter       T3 promoter: promoter for bacteriophage T3 RNA polymerase
   2758..3137    +  enhancer       CMV enhancer: human cytomegalovirus immediate early enhancer
   3138..3341    +  promoter       CMV promoter: human cytomegalovirus (CMV) immediate early promoter
   3356..3536    +  LTR            5' LTR (truncated): truncated 5' long terminal repeat (LTR) from HIV-1
   3583..3708    +  misc_feature   HIV-1 Ψ: packaging signal of human immunodeficiency virus type 1
   3692..4055    +  CDS            HIV-1 gag (fragment): gag protein from human immunodeficiency virus 1; gag
   4201..4434    +  misc_feature   RRE: The Rev response element (RRE) of HIV-1 allows for Rev-dependent mRNA export from the nucleus to the cytoplasm.
   4811..4911    +  CDS            Rev (fragment): human immunodeficiency virus 1 (HIV-1) Rev protein; rev; enhances nuclear export of unspliced and incompletely spliced viral mRNAs
   4930..5046    +  misc_feature   cPPT/CTS: central polypurine tract and central termination sequence of HIV-1
   5073..5284    +  promoter       EF-1α core promoter: core promoter for human elongation factor EF-1α
   5313..6008    +  CDS            mScarlet-I: mScarlet-I is a basic (constitutively fluorescent) red fluorescent protein published in 2016, derived from synthetic construct. It is reported to be a rapidly-maturing monomer with moderate acid sensitivity.
   6027..6615    +  misc_feature   WPRE: woodchuck hepatitis virus posttranscriptional regulatory element
   6632..6700    +  CDS            nef (fragment): NEF_HV1Z2 - Experimental evidence at protein level: Swiss-Prot protein existence level 1. Extracellular Nef protein targets CD4(+) T-lymphocytes for apoptosis by interacting with CXCR4 surface receptors. From Human immunodeficiency virus type 1 group M subtype D (isolate Z2/CDC-Z34) (HIV-1).
   6702..6935    +  LTR            3' LTR (ΔU3): self-inactivating 3' long terminal repeat (LTR) from HIV-1
   7007..7128    +  polyA_signal   SV40 poly(A) signal: SV40 polyadenylation signal
   7168..7303    +  rep_origin     SV40 ori: SV40 origin of replication
   7324..7342    -  promoter       T7 promoter: promoter for bacteriophage T7 RNA polymerase
   7350..7505    +  CDS            lacZα (fragment): LacZα fragment of β-galactosidase; lacZ fragment
>Addgene plasmid #209889 | pLP202_pCCL_EFSp_mScarlet_WPRE | depositor full sequence | sequence record 409372 | pLP202_pCCL_EFSp_mScarlet_WPRE sequence 7509 bps
[124 nt withheld, positions 1-124]
C
[91 nt withheld, positions 126-216]
A
[49 nt withheld, positions 218-266]
CCTTTGACGTTGGAGTCCACGTTCTTT
[37 nt withheld, positions 294-330]
ACCCTATCTCGGTCTATTCTTTTGATTTATAAGGGATTTTGCCGATTTCGGCCTATTGGTTAAAAAATGA
GCTGATTTAACAAAAATTTAACGCGAATTTTAACAAAATATTAACGCTTACAATTTAGGTGGCACTTTTC
GGGGAAATGTGCGCGGAACCCCTATTTGTTTATTTTTCTAAATACATTCAAATATGTATCCGCTCATGAG
ACAATAACCCTGATAAATGCTTCAATAATAGCACCTAGATCAAGAGACAGGATGAGGATCGTTTCGCATG
ATTGAACAAGATGGATTGCACGCAGGTTCTCCGGCCGCTTGGGTGGAGAGGCTATTCGGCTATGACTGGG
CACAACAGACAATCGGCTGCTCTGATGCCGCCGTGTTCCGGCTGTCAGCGCAGGGGCGCCCGGTTCTTTT
TGTCAAGACCGACCTGTCCGGTGCCCTGAATGAACTGCAAGACGAGGCAGCGCGGCTATCGTGGCTGGCC
ACGACGGGCGTTCCTTGCGCAGCTGTGCTCGACGTTGTCACTGAAGCGGGAAGGGACTGGCTGCTATTGG
GCGAAGTGCCGGGGCAGGATCTCCTGTCATCTCACCTTGCTCCTGCCGAGAAAGTATCCATCATGGCTGA
TGCAATGCGGCGGCTGCATACGCTTGATCCGGCTACCTGCCCATTCGACCACCAAGCGAAACATCGCATC
GAGCGAGCACGTACTCGGATGGAAGCCGGTCTTGTCGATCAGGATGATCTGGACGAAGAGCATCAGGGGC
TCGCGCCAGCCGAACTGTTCGCCAGGCTCAAGGCGAGCATGCCCGACGGCGAGGATCTCGTCGTGACCCA
TGGCGATGCCTGCTTGCCGAATATCATGGTGGAAAATGGCCGCTTTTCTGGATTCATCGACTGTGGCCGG
CTGGGTGTGGCGGACCGCTATCAGGACATAGCGTTGGCTACCCGTGATATTGCTGAAGAGCTTGGCGGCG
AATGGGCTGACCGCTTCCTCGTGCTTTACGGTATCGCCGCTCCCGATTCGCAGCGCATCGCCTTCTATCG
CCTTCTTGACGAGTTCTTCTGAATTATTAACGCTTACAATTTCCTGATGCGGTATTTTCTCCTTACGCAT
CTGTGCGGTATTTCACACCGCATCAGGTGGCACTTTTCGGGGAAATGTGCGCGGAACCCCTATTTGTTTA
TTTTTCTAAATACATTCAAATATGTATCCGCTCATGACCAAAATCCCTTAACGTGAGTTTTCGTTCCACT
GAGCGTCAGACCCCGTAGAAAAGATCAAAGGATCTTCTTGAGATCCTTTTTTTCTGCGCGTAATCTGCTG
CTTGCAAACAAAAAAACCACCGCTACCAGCGGTGGTTTGTTTGCCGGATCAAGAGCTACCAACTCTTTTT
CCGAAGGTAACTGGCTTCAGCAGAGCGCAGATACCAAATACTGTTCTTCTAGTGTAGCCGTAGTTAGGCC
ACCACTTCAAGAACTCTGTAGCACCGCCTACATACCTCGCTCTGCTAATCCTGTTACCAGTGGCTGCTGC
CAGTGGCGATAAGTCGTGTCTTACCGGGTTGGACTCAAGACGATAGTTACCGGATAAGGCGCAGCGGTCG
GGCTGAACGGGGGGGTCGTGCACACAGCCCAGCTTGGAGCGAACGACCTACACCGAACTGAGATACCTAC
AGCGTGAGCTATGAGAAAGCGCCACGCTTCCCGAAGGGAGAAAGGCGGACAGGTATCCGGTAAGCGGCAG
GGTCGGAACAGGAGAGCGCACGAGGGAGCTTCCAGGGGGAAACGCCTGGTATCTTTATAGTCCTGTCGGG
TTTCGCCACCTCTGACTTGAGCGTCGATTTTTGTGATGCTCGTCAGGGGGGCGGAGCCTATGGAAAAACG
CCAGCAACGCGGCCTTTTTACGGTTCCTGGCCTTTTGCTGGCCTTTTGCTCACATGTTCTTTCCTGCGTT
ATCCCCTGATTCTGTGGATAACCGTATTACCGCCTTTGAGTGAGCTGATACCGCTCGCCGCAGCCGAACG
ACCGAGCGCAGCGAGTCAGTGAGCGAGGAAGCGGAAGAGCGCCCAATACGCAAACCGCCTCTCCCCGCGC
GTTGGCCGATTCATTAATGCAGCTGGCACGACAGGTTTCCCGACTGGAAAGCGGGCAGTGAGCGCAACGC
AATTAATGTGAGTTAGCTCACTCATTAGGCACCCCAGGCTTTACACTTTATGCTTCCGGCTCGTATGTTG
TGTGGAATTGTGAGCGGATAACAATTTCACACAGGAAACAGCTATGACCATGATTACGCCAAGCGCGCAA
TTAACCCTCACTAAAGGGAACAAAAGCTGGAGCTGCAAGCTTGGCCATTGCATACGTTGTATCCATATCA
TAATATGTACATTTATATTGGCTCATGTCCAACATTACCGCCATGTTGACATTGATTATTGACTAGTTAT
TAATAGTAATCAATTACGGGGTCATTAGTTCATAGCCCATATATGGAGTTCCGCGTTACATAACTTACGG
TAAATGGCCCGCCTGGCTGACCGCCCAACGACCCCCGCCCATTGACGTCAATAATGACGTATGTTCCCAT
AGTAACGCCAATAGGGACTTTCCATTGACGTCAATGGGTGGAGTATTTACGGTAAACTGCCCACTTGGCA
GTACATCAAGTGTATCATATGCCAAGTACGCCCCCTATTGACGTCAATGACGGTAAATGGCCCGCCTGGC
ATTATGCCCAGTACATGACCTTATGGGACTTTCCTACTTGGCAGTACATCTACGTATTAGTCATCGCTAT
TACCATGGTGATGCGGTTTTGGCAGTACATCAATGGGCGTGGATAGCGGTTTGACTCACGGGGATTTCCA
AGTCTCCACCCCATTGACGTCAATGGGAGTTTGTTTTGGCACCAAAATCAACGGGACTTTCCAAAATGTC
GTAACAACTCCGCCCCATTGACGCAAATGGGCGGTAGGCGTGTACGGTGGGAGGTCTATATAAGCAGAGC
TCGTTTAGTGAACCGGGGTCTCTCTGGTTAGACCAGATCTGAGCCTGGGAGCTCTCTGGCTAACTAGGGA
ACCCACTGCTTAAGCCTCAATAAAGCTTGCCTTGAGTGCTTCAAGTAGTGTGTGCCCGTCTGTTGTGTGA
CTCTGGTAACTAGAGATCCCTCAGACCCTTTTAGTCAGTGTGGAAAATCTCTAGCAGTGGCGCCCGAACA
GGGACTTGAAAGCGAAAGGGAAACCAGAGGAGCTCTCTCGACGCAGGACTCGGCTTGCTGAAGCGCGCAC
GGCAAGAGGCGAGGGGCGGCGACTGGTGAGTACGCCAAAAATTTTGACTAGCGGAGGCTAGAAGGAGAGA
GATGGGTGCGAGAGCGTCAGTATTAAGCGGGGGAGAATTAGATCGCGATGGGAAAAAATTCGGTTAAGGC
CAGGGGGAAAGAAAAAATATAAATTAAAACATATAGTATGGGCAAGCAGGGAGCTAGAACGATTCGCAGT
TAATCCTGGCCTGTTAGAAACATCAGAAGGCTGTAGACAAATACTGGGACAGCTACAACCATCCCTTCAG
ACAGGATCAGAAGAACTTAGATCATTATATAATACAGTAGCAACCCTCTATTGTGTGCATCAAAGGATAG
AGATAAAAGACACCAAGGAAGCTTTAGACAAGATAGAGGAAGAGCAAAACAAAAGTAAGACCACCGCACA
GCAAGCGGCCGCTGATCTTCAGACCTGGAGGAGGAGATATGAGGGACAATTGGAGAAGTGAATTATATAA
ATATAAAGTAGTAAAAATTGAACCATTAGGAGTAGCACCCACCAAGGCAAAGAGAAGAGTGGTGCAGAGA
GAAAAAAGAGCAGTGGGAATAGGAGCTTTGTTCCTTGGGTTCTTGGGAGCAGCAGGAAGCACTATGGGCG
CAGCGTCAATGACGCTGACGGTACAGGCCAGACAATTATTGTCTGGTATAGTGCAGCAGCAGAACAATTT
GCTGAGGGCTATTGAGGCGCAACAGCATCTGTTGCAACTCACAGTCTGGGGCATCAAGCAGCTCCAGGCA
AGAATCCTGGCTGTGGAAAGATACCTAAAGGATCAACAGCTCCTGGGGATTTGGGGTTGCTCTGGAAAAC
TCATTTGCACCACTGCTGTGCCTTGGAATGCTAGTTGGAGTAATAAATCTCTGGAACAGATTTGGAATCA
CACGACCTGGATGGAGTGGGACAGAGAAATTAACAATTACACAAGCTTAATACACTCCTTAATTGAAGAA
TCGCAAAACCAGCAAGAAAAGAATGAACAAGAATTATTGGAATTAGATAAATGGGCAAGTTTGTGGAATT
GGTTTAACATAACAAATTGGCTGTGGTATATAAAATTATTCATAATGATAGTAGGAGGCTTGGTAGGTTT
AAGAATAGTTTTTGCTGTACTTTCTATAGTGAATAGAGTTAGGCAGGGATATTCACCATTATCGTTTCAG
ACCCACCTCCCAACCCCGAGGGGACCCGACAGGCCCGAAGGAATAGAAGAAGAAGGTGGAGAGAGAGACA
GAGACAGATCCATTCGATTAGTGAACGGATCTCGACGGTATCGGTTAACTTTTAAAAGAAAAGGGGGGAT
TGGGGGGTACAGTGCAGGGGAAAGAATAGTAGACATAATAGCAACAGACATACAAACTAAAGAATTACAA
AAACAAATTACAAAATTCAAAATTTTATCGATTGGCTCCGGTGCCCGTCAGTGGGCAGAGCGCACATCGC
CCACAGTCCCCGAGAAGTTGGGGGGAGGGGTCGGCAATTGAACCGGTGCCTAGAGAAGGTGGCGCGGGGT
AAACTGGGAAAGTGATGTCGTGTACTGGCTCCGCCTTTTTCCCGAGGGTGGGGGAGAACCGTATATAAGT
GCAGTAGTCGCCGTGAACGTTCTTTTTCGCAACGGGTTTGCCGCCAGAACACAGGTGTCGTGACGCGGGA
TCCGCTGCTAGCATGGTGAGCAAGGGCGAGGCAGTGATCAAGGAGTTCATGCGGTTCAAGGTGCACATGG
AGGGCTCCATGAACGGCCACGAGTTCGAGATCGAGGGCGAGGGCGAGGGCCGCCCCTACGAGGGCACCCA
GACCGCCAAGCTGAAGGTGACCAAGGGTGGCCCCCTGCCCTTCTCCTGGGACATCCTGTCCCCTCAGTTC
ATGTACGGCTCCAGGGCCTTCATCAAGCACCCCGCCGACATCCCCGACTACTATAAGCAGTCCTTCCCCG
AGGGCTTCAAGTGGGAGCGCGTGATGAACTTCGAGGACGGCGGCGCCGTGACCGTGACCCAGGACACCTC
CCTGGAGGACGGCACCCTGATCTACAAGGTGAAGCTCCGCGGCACCAACTTCCCTCCTGACGGCCCCGTA
ATGCAGAAGAAGACAATGGGCTGGGAAGCGTCCACCGAGCGGTTGTACCCCGAGGACGGCGTGCTGAAGG
GCGACATTAAGATGGCCCTGCGCCTGAAGGACGGCGGCCGCTACCTGGCGGACTTCAAGACCACCTACAA
GGCCAAGAAGCCCGTGCAGATGCCCGGCGCCTACAACGTCGACCGCAAGTTGGACATCACCTCCCACAAC
GAGGACTACACCGTGGTGGAACAGTACGAACGCTCCGAGGGCCGCCACTCCACCGGCGGCATGGACGAGC
TGTACAAGTAATCTAGAAGCGTCGACAATCAACCTCTGGATTACAAAATTTGTGAAAGATTGACTGGTAT
TCTTAACTATGTTGCTCCTTTTACGCTATGTGGATACGCTGCTTTAATGCCTTTGTATCATGCTATTGCT
TCCCGTATGGCTTTCATTTTCTCCTCCTTGTATAAATCCTGGTTGCTGTCTCTTTATGAGGAGTTGTGGC
CCGTTGTCAGGCAACGTGGCGTGGTGTGCACTGTGTTTGCTGACGCAACCCCCACTGGTTGGGGCATTGC
CACCACCTGTCAGCTCCTTTCCGGGACTTTCGCTTTCCCCCTCCCTATTGCCACGGCGGAACTCATCGCC
GCCTGCCTTGCCCGCTGCTGGACAGGGGCTCGGCTGTTGGGCACTGACAATTCCGTGGTGTTGTCGGGGA
AATCATCGTCCTTTCCTTGGCTGCTCGCCTGTGTTGCCACCTGGATTCTGCGCGGGACGTCCTTCTGCTA
CGTCCCTTCGGCCCTCAATCCAGCGGACCTTCCTTCCCGCGGCCTGCTGCCGGCTCTGCGGCCTCTTCCG
CGTCTTCGCCTTCGCCCTCAGACGAGTCGGATCTCCCTTTGGGCCGCCTCCCCGCCTGGAATTCGAGCTC
GGTACCTTTAAGACCAATGACTTACAAGGCAGCTGTAGATCTTAGCCACTTTTTAAAAGAAAAGGGGGGA
CTGGAAGGGCTAATTCACTCCCAACGAAGACAAGATCTGCTTTTTGCTTGTACTGGGTCTCTCTGGTTAG
ACCAGATCTGAGCCTGGGAGCTCTCTGGCTAACTAGGGAACCCACTGCTTAAGCCTCAATAAAGCTTGCC
TTGAGTGCTTCAAGTAGTGTGTGCCCGTCTGTTGTGTGACTCTGGTAACTAGAGATCCCTCAGACCCTTT
TAGTCAGTGTGGAAAATCTCTAGCAGTAGTAGTTCATGTCATCTTATTATTCAGTATTTATAACTTGCAA
AGAAATGAATATCAGAGAGTGAGAGGAACTTGTTTATTGCAGCTTATAATGGTTACAAATAAAGCAATAG
CATCACAAATTTCACAAATAAAGCATTTTTTTCACTGCATTCTAGTTGTGGTTTGTCCAAACTCATCAAT
GTATCTTATCATGTCTGGCTCTAGCTATCCCGCCCCTAACTCCGCCCATCCCGCCCCTAACTCCGCCCAG
TTCCGCCCATTCTCCGCCCCATGGCTGACTAATTTTTTTTATTTATGCAGAGGCCGAGGCCGCCTCGGCC
TCTGAGCTATTCCAGAAGTAGTGAGGAGGCTTTTTTGGAGGCCTAGGGACGTACCCAATTCGCCCTATAG
TGAGTCGTATTACGCGCGCTCACTGGCCGTCGTTTTACAACGTCGTGACTGGGAAAACCCTGGCGTTACC
CAACTTAATCGCCTTGCAGCACATCCCCCTTTCGCCAGCTGGCGTAATAGCGAAGAGGCCCGCACCGATC
GCCCTTCCCAACAGTTGCGCAGCCTGAATGGCGAATGGG
